>Addgene plasmid #192122 | pHR-OFF VIPER CAR (anti-CD19)-candidate (c+iii) | addgene full sequence | sequence record 384116 | Addgene NGS Result
GCCCATCCCGCCCCTAACTCCGCCCAGTTCCGCCCATTCTCCGCCCCATGGCTGACTAATTTTTTTTATT
TATGCAGAGGCCGAGGCCGCCTCGGCCTCTGAGCTATTCCAGAAGTAGTGAGGAGGCTTTTTTGGAGGCC
TAGGCTTTTGCAAAAAGCTTGGACACAAGACAGGCTTGCGAGATATGTTTGAGAATACCACTTTATCCCG
CGTCAGGGAGAGGCAGTGCGTAAAAAGACGCGGACTCATGTGAAATACTGGTTTTTAGTGCGCCAGATCT
CTATAATCTCGCGCAACCTATTTTCCCCTCGAACACTTTTTAAGCCGTAGATAAACAGGCTGGGACACTT
CACATGAGCGAAAAATACATCGTCACCTGGGACATGTTGCAGATCCATGCACGTAAACTCGCAAGCCGAC
TGATGCCTTCTGAACAATGGAAAGGCATTATTGCCGTAAGCCGTGGCGGTCTGTACCGGGTGCGTTACTG
GCGCGTGAACTGGGTATTCGTCATGTCGATACCGTTTGTATTTCCAGCTACGATCACGACAACCAGCGCG
AGCTTAAAGTGCTGAAACGCGCAGAAGGCGATGGCGAAGGCTTCATCGTTATTGATGACCTGGTGGATAC
CGGTGGTACTGCGGTTGCGATTCGTGAAATGTATCCAAAAGCGCACTTTGTCACCATCTTCGCAAAACCG
GCTGGTCGTCCGCTGGTTGATGACTATGTTGTTGATATCCCGCAAGATACCTGGATTGAACAGCCGTGGG
ATATGGGCGTCGTATTCGTCCCGCCAATCTCCGGTCGCTAATCTTTTCAACGCCTGGCACTGCCGGGCGT
TGTTCTTTTTAACTTCAGGCGGGTTACAATAGTTTCCAGTAAGTATTCTGGAGGCTGCATCCATGACACA
GGCAAACCTGAGCGAAACCCTGTTCAAACCCCGCTTTAAACATCCTGAAACCTCGACGCTAGTCCGCCGC
TTTAATCACGGCGCACAACCGCCTGTGCAGTCGGCCCTTGATGGTAAAACCATCCCTCACTGGTATCGCA
TGATTAACCGTCTGATGTGGATCTGGCGCGGCATTGACCCACGCGAAATCCTCGACGTCCAGGCACGTAT
TGTGATGAGCGATGCCGAACGTACCGACGATGATTTATACGATACGGTGATTGGCTACCGTGGCGGCAAC
TGGATTTATGAGTGGGCCCCGGATCTTTGTGAAGGAACCTTACTTCTGTGGTGTGACATAATTGGACAAA
CTACCTACAGAGATTTAAAGCTCTAAGGTAAATATAAAATTTTTAAGTGTATAATGTGTTAAACTACTGA
TTCTAATTGTTTGTGTATTTTAGATTCCAACCTATGGAACTGATGAATGGGAGCAGTGGTGGAATGCCTT
TAATGAGGAAAACCTGTTTTGCTCAGAAGAAATGCCATCTAGTGATGATGAGGCTACTGCTGACTCTCAA
CATTCTACTCCTCCAAAAAAGAAGAGAAAGGTAGAAGACCCCAAGGACTTTCCTTCAGAATTGCTAAGTT
TTTTGAGTCATGCTGTGTTTAGTAATAGAACTCTTGCTTGCTTTGCTATTTACACCACAAAGGAAAAAGC
TGCACTGCTATACAAGAAAATTATGGAAAAATATTCTGTAACCTTTATAAGTAGGCATAACAGTTATAAT
CATAACATACTGTTTTTTCTTACTCCACACAGGCATAGAGTGTCTGCTATTAATAACTATGCTCAAAAAT
TGTGTACCTTTAGCTTTTTAATTTGTAAAGGGGTTAATAAGGAATATTTGATGTATAGTGCCTTGACTAG
AGATCATAATCAGCCATACCACATTTGTAGAGGTTTTACTTGCTTTAAAAAACCTCCCACACCTCCCCCT
GAACCTGAAACATAAAATGAATGCAATTGTTGTTGTTAACTTGTTTATTGCAGCTTATAATGGTTACAAA
TAAAGCAATAGCATCACAAATTTCACAAATAAAGCATTTTTTTCACTGCATTCTAGTTGTGGTTTGTCCA
AACTCATCAATGTATCTTATCATGTCTGGATCAACTGGATAACTCAAGCTAACCAAAATCATCCCAAACT
TCCCACCCCATACCCTATTACCACTGCCAATTACCTGTGGTTTCATTTACTCTAAACCTGTGATTCCTCT
GAATTATTTTCATTTTAAAGAAATTGTATTTGTTAAATATGTACTACAAACTTAGTAGTTGGAAGGGCTA
ATTCACTCCCAAAGAAGACAAGATATCCTTGATCTGTGGATCTACCACACACAAGGCTACTTCCCTGATT
AGCAGAACTACACACCAGGGCCAGGGGTCAGATATCCACTGACCTTTGGATGGTGCTACAAGCTAGTACC
AGTTGAGCCAGATAAGGTAGAAGAGGCCAATAAAGGAGAGAACACCAGCTTGTTACACCCTGTGAGCCTG
CATGGGATGGATGACCCGGAGAGAGAAGTGTTAGAGTGGAGGTTTGACAGCCGCCTAGCATTTCATCACG
TGGCCCGAGAGCTGCATCCGGAGTACTTCAAGAACTGCTGATATCGAGCTTGCTACAAGGGACTTTCCGC
TGGGGACTTTCCAGGGAGGCGTGGCCTGGGCGGGACTGGGGAGTGGCGAGCCCTCAGATCCTGCATATAA
GCAGCTGCTTTTTGCCTGTACTGGGTCTCTCTGGTTAGACCAGATCTGAGCCTGGGAGCTCTCTGGCTAA
CTAGGGAACCCACTGCTTAAGCCTCAATAAAGCTTGCCTTGAGTGCTTCAAGTAGTGTGTGCCCGTCTGT
TGTGTGACTCTGGTAACTAGAGATCCCTCAGACCCTTTTAGTCAGTGTGGAAAATCTCTAGCAGTGGCGC
CCGAACAGGGACTTGAAAGCGAAAGGGAAACCAGAGGAGCTCTCTCGACGCAGGACTCGGCTTGCTGAAG
CGCGCACGGCAAGAGGCGAGGGGCGGCGACTGGTGAGTACGCCAAAAATTTTGACTAGCGGAGGCTAGAA
GGAGAGAGATGGGTGCGAGAGCGTCAGTATTAAGCGGGGGAGAATTAGATCGCGATGGGAAAAAATTCGG
TTAAGGCCAGGGGGAAAGAAAAAATATAAATTAAAACATATAGTATGGGCAAGCAGGGAGCTAGAACGAT
TCGCAGTTAATCCTGGCCTGTTAGAAACATCAGAAGGCTGTAGACAAATACTGGGACAGCTACAACCATC
CCTTCAGACAGGATCAGAAGAACTTAGATCATTATATAATACAGTAGCAACCCTCTATTGTGTGCATCAA
AGGATAGAGATAAAAGACACCAAGGAAGCTTTAGACAAGATAGAGGAAGAGCAAAACAAAAGTAAGACCA
CCGCACAGCAAGCGGCCGGCCGCTGATCTTCAGACCTGGAGGAGGAGATATGAGGGACAATTGGAGAAGT
GAATTATATAAATATAAAGTAGTAAAAATTGAACCATTAGGAGTAGCACCCACCAAGGCAAAGAGAAGAG
TGGTGCAGAGAGAAAAAAGAGCAGTGGGAATAGGAGCTTTGTTCCTTGGGTTCTTGGGAGCAGCAGGAAG
CACTATGGGCGCAGCGTCAATGACGCTGACGGTACAGGCCAGACAATTATTGTCTGGTATAGTGCAGCAG
CAGAACAATTTGCTGAGGGCTATTGAGGCGCAACAGCATCTGTTGCAACTCACAGTCTGGGGCATCAAGC
AGCTCCAGGCAAGAATCCTGGCTGTGGAAAGATACCTAAAGGATCAACAGCTCCTGGGGATTTGGGGTTG
CTCTGGAAAACTCATTTGCACCACTGCTGTGCCTTGGAATGCTAGTTGGAGTAATAAATCTCTGGAACAG
ATTTGGAATCACACGACCTGGATGGAGTGGGACAGAGAAATTAACAATTACACAAGCTTAATACACTCCT
TAATTGAAGAATCGCAAAACCAGCAAGAAAAGAATGAACAAGAATTATTGGAATTAGATAAATGGGCAAG
TTTGTGGAATTGGTTTAACATAACAAATTGGCTGTGGTATATAAAATTATTCATAATGATAGTAGGAGGC
TTGGTAGGTTTAAGAATAGTTTTTGCTGTACTTTCTATAGTGAATAGAGTTAGGCAGGGATATTCACCAT
TATCGTTTCAGACCCACCTCCCAACCCCGAGGGGACCCGACAGGCCCGAAGGAATAGAAGAAGAAGGTGG
AGAGAGAGACAGAGACAGATCCATTCGATTAGTGAACGGATCTCGACGGTATCGCCAAATGGCAGTATTC
ATCCACAATTTTAAAAGAAAAGGGGGGATTGGGGGGTACAGTGCAGGGGAAAGAATAGTAGACATAATAG
CAACAGACATACAAACTAAAGAATTACAAAAACAAATTACAAAAATTCAAAATTTTCGGGTTTATTACAG
GGACAGCAGAGATCCAGTTTGGATCGATAAGCTTGATATCGAATTCCTGCAGCCCGTGAGGCTCCGGTGC
CCGTCAGTGGGCAGAGCGCACATCGCCCACAGTCCCCGAGAAGTTGGGGGGAGGGGTCGGCAATTGAACC
GGTGCCTAGAGAAGGTGGCGCGGGGTAAACTGGGAAAGTGATGTCGTGTACTGGCTCCGCCTTTTTCCCG
AGGGTGGGGGAGAACCGTATATAAGTGCAGTAGTCGCCGTGAACGTTCTTTTTCGCAACGGGTTTGCCGC
CAGAACACAGGTAAGTGCCGTGTGTGGTTCCCGCGGGCCTGGCCTCTTTACGGGTTATGGCCCTTGCGTG
CCTTGAATTACTTCCACCTGGCTGCAGTACGTGATTCTTGATCCCGAGCTTCGGGTTGGAAGTGGGTGGG
AGAGTTCGAGGCCTTGCGCTTAAGGAGCCCCTTCGCCTCGTGCTTGAGTTGAGGCCTGGCCTGGGCGCTG
GGGCCGCCGCGTGCGAATCTGGTGGCACCTTCGCGCCTGTCTCGCTGCTTTCGATAAGTCTCTAGCCATT
TAAAATTTTTGATGACCTGCTGCGACGCTTTTTTTCTGGCAAGATAGTCTTGTAAATGCGGGCCAAGATC
TGCACACTGGTATTTCGGTTTTTGGGGCCGCGGGCGGCGACGGGGCCCGTGCGTCCCAGCGCACATGTTC
GGCGAGGCGGGGCCTGCGAGCGCGGCCACCGAGAATCGGACGGGGGTAGTCTCAAGCTGGCCGGCCTGCT
CTGGTGCCTGGCCTCGCGCCGCCGTGTATCGCCCCGCCCTGGGCGGCAAGGCTGGCCCGGTCGGCACCAG
TTGCGTGAGCGGAAAGATGGCCGCTTCCCGGCCCTGCTGCAGGGAGCTCAAAATGGAGGACGCGGCGCTC
GGGAGAGCGGGCGGGTGAGTCACCCACACAAAGGAAAAGGGCCTTTCCGTCCTCAGCCGTCGCTTCATGT
GACTCCACGGAGTACCGGGCGCCGTCCAGGCACCTCGATTAGTTCTCGAGCTTTTGGAGTACGTCGTCTT
TAGGTTGGGGGGAGGGGTTTTATGCGATGGAGTTTCCCCACACTGAGTGGGTGGAGACTGAAGTTAGGCC
AGCTTGGCACTTGATGTAATTCTCCTTGGAATTTGCCCTTTTTGAGTTTGGATCTTGGTTCATTCTCAAG
CCTCAGACAGTGGTTCAAAGTTTTTTTCTTCCATTTCAGGTGTCGTGAGGGGATCTGGAGCTCTCGAGAA
TTCTCACGCGTGCCGCCACCATGGCCTTACCAGTGACCGCCTTGCTCCTGCCGCTGGCCTTGCTGCTCCA
CGCCGCCAGGCCGGACATCCAGATGACACAGACTACATCCTCCCTGTCTGCCTCTCTGGGAGACAGAGTC
ACCATCAGTTGCAGGGCAAGTCAGGACATTAGTAAATATTTAAATTGGTATCAGCAGAAACCAGATGGAA
CTGTTAAACTCCTGATCTACCATACATCAAGATTACACTCAGGAGTCCCATCAAGGTTCAGTGGCAGTGG
GTCTGGAACAGATTATTCTCTCACCATTAGCAACCTGGAGCAAGAAGATATTGCCACTTACTTTTGCCAA
CAGGGTAATACGCTTCCGTACACGTTCGGAGGCGGCACCAAGCTGGAGATCACAGGTGGCGGTGGCTCGG
GCGGTGGTGGGTCGGGTGGCGGCGGATCTGAGGTGAAACTGCAGGAGTCAGGACCTGGCCTGGTGGCGCC
CTCACAGAGCCTGTCCGTCACATGCACTGTCTCAGGGGTCTCATTACCCGACTATGGTGTAAGCTGGATT
CGCCAGCCTCCACGAAAGGGTCTGGAGTGGCTGGGAGTAATATGGGGTAGTGAAACCACATACTATAATT
CAGCTCTCAAATCCAGACTGACCATCATCAAGGACAACTCCAAGAGCCAAGTTTTCTTAAAAATGAACAG
TCTGCAAACTGATGACACAGCCATTTACTACTGTGCCAAACATTATTACTACGGTGGTAGCTATGCTATG
GACTACTGGGGCCAAGGAACCTCAGTCACCGTCTCCTCAGGGAAGCCTATCCCGAACCCTCTGTTGGGTC
TCGATAGTACCAATGGGGCCGCAACCACGACGCCAGCGCCGCGACCACCAACACCGGCGCCCACCATCGC
GTTGCAGCCCCTGTCCCTGCGCCCAGAGGCGTGCCGGCCAGCGGCGGGGGGCGCAGTGCACACGAGGGGG
CTGGACTTCGCCTGTGATTTTTGGGTGCTGGTGGTGGTTGGTGGAGTCCTGGCTTGCTATAGCTTGCTAG
TAACAGTGGCCTTTATTATTTTCTGGGTGAGGAGTAAGAGGAGCAGGCTCCTGCACAGTGACTACATGAA
CATGACTCCCCGCCGCCCCGGGCCCACCCGCAAGCATTACCAGCCCTATGCCCCACCACGCGACTTCGCA
GCCTATCGCTCCGGGGGTACCGAATTCAGCGGGTCAGGCGGATCTGGAAGTGGTGGTGGAGAACTTGATG
AATTGGTATACTTACTAGATGGGCCAGGTTATGACCCTATACATTGCGATGTAGTGACAAGGGGCGGCAG
CCACCTTTTCAATTTTGGAAGCGGAGCTACTAACTTCAGCCTGCTGAAGCAGGCTGGAGACGTGGAGGAG
AACCCTGGACCTATGATTCATCTTGGTCACATCCTCTTCTTGCTGCTGTTGCCAGTTGCTGCCGCACAAA
CAACCCCAGGTGAGAGGTCAAGTCTTCCCGCCTTCTATCCGGGCACAAGCGGGAGTTGTAGTGGGTGTGG
ATCTTTGTCCCTTCCTATATACATCTGGGCTCCTCTGGCTGGCACTTGCGGAGTGCTTCTGCTGAGTCTG
GTTATTACCGGTTCTGTTGTTATTGTTGGTAGAATTATTTTATCTGGTAGTGGTAGTATCACGGCCTACT
CCCAACAGACGCGGGGCCTACTTGGTTGCATCATCACTAGCCTCACAGGCCGGGACAAGAACCAGGTCGA
AGGGGAGGTTCAAGTGGTTTCTACCGCAACACAATCTTTCCTGGCGACCTGCGTCAACGGCGTGTGCTGG
ACTGTCTACCATGGCGCTGGCTCGAAGACCCTAGCCGGTCCAAAAGGTCCAATCACCCAAATGTACACCA
ATGTAGACCAGGACCTCGTCGGCTGGCAGGCGCCTCCAGGGGCGCGCTCCTTGACACCATGCACCTGTGG
CAGCTCGGACCTTTACTTGGTCACGAGACATGCTGATGTCATTCCGGTGCGCCGGCGAGGCGACAGCAGG
GGAAGTCTACTCTCCCCCAGGCCCGTCTCCTACCTGAAAGGCTCCGCAGGTGGTCCATTGCTTTGCCCTT
CGGGGCACGCTGTGGGCATCTTCCGGGCTGCTGTGTGCACCCGGGGGGTCGCGAAGGCGGTGGACTTCGT
GCCCGTTGAGTCTATGGAAACTACCATGCGGTCTAGAGTGAAGTTCAGCAGGAGCGCAGACGCCCCCGCG
TACAAGCAGGGCCAGAACCAGCTCTATAACGAGCTCAATCTAGGACGAAGAGAGGAGTACGATGTTTTGG
ACAAGAGACGTGGCCGGGACCCTGAGATGGGGGGAAAGCCGAGAAGGAAGAACCCTCAGGAAGGCCTGTA
CAATGAACTGCAGAAAGATAAGATGGCGGAGGCCTACAGTGAGATTGGGATGAAAGGCGAGCGCCGGAGG
GGCAAGGGGCACGATGGCCTTTACCAGGGTCTCAGTACAGCCACCAAGGACACCTACGACGCCCTTCACA
TGCAGGCCCTGCCCCCTCGCGGCATGGTGAGCAAGGGCGAGGAGGATAACATGGCCATCATCAAGGAGTT
CATGCGCTTCAAGGTGCACATGGAGGGCTCCGTGAACGGCCACGAGTTCGAGATCGAGGGCGAGGGCGAG
GGCCGCCCCTACGAGGGCACCCAGACCGCCAAGCTGAAGGTGACCAAGGGTGGCCCCCTGCCCTTCGCCT
GGGACATCCTGTCCCCTCAGTTCATGTACGGCTCCAAGGCCTACGTGAAGCACCCCGCCGACATCCCCGA
CTACTTGAAGCTGTCCTTCCCCGAGGGCTTCAAGTGGGAGCGCGTGATGAACTTCGAGGACGGCGGCGTG
GTGACCGTGACCCAGGACTCCTCCCTGCAGGACGGCGAGTTCATCTACAAGGTGAAGCTGCGCGGCACCA
ACTTCCCCTCCGACGGCCCCGTAATGCAGAAGAAGACCATGGGCTGGGAGGCCTCCTCCGAGCGGATGTA
CCCCGAGGACGGCGCCCTGAAGGGCGAGATCAAGCAGAGGCTGAAGCTGAAGGACGGCGGCCACTACGAC
GCTGAGGTCAAGACCACCTACAAGGCCAAGAAGCCCGTGCAGCTGCCCGGCGCCTACAACGTCAACATCA
AGTTGGACATCACCTCCCACAACGAGGACTACACCATCGTGGAACAGTACGAACGCGCCGAGGGCCGCCA
CTCCACCGGCGGCATGGACGAGCTGTACAAGTAAGCGGCCGCGACTCTAGAGTCGACCTGCAGGCATGCA
AGCTTGATATCAAGCTTATCGATAATCAACCTCTGGATTACAAAATTTGTGAAAGATTGACTGGTATTCT
TAACTATGTTGCTCCTTTTACGCTATGTGGATACGCTGCTTTAATGCCTTTGTATCATGCTATTGCTTCC
CGTATGGCTTTCATTTTCTCCTCCTTGTATAAATCCTGGTTGCTGTCTCTTTATGAGGAGTTGTGGCCCG
TTGTCAGGCAACGTGGCGTGGTGTGCACTGTGTTTGCTGACGCAACCCCCACTGGTTGGGGCATTGCCAC
CACCTGTCAGCTCCTTTCCGGGACTTTCGCTTTCCCCCTCCCTATTGCCACGGCGGAACTCATCGCCGCC
TGCCTTGCCCGCTGCTGGACAGGGGCTCGGCTGTTGGGCACTGACAATTCCGTGGTGTTGTCGGGGAAAT
CATCGTCCTTTCCTTGGCTGCTCGCCTGTGTTGCCACCTGGATTCTGCGCGGGACGTCCTTCTGCTACGT
CCCTTCGGCCCTCAATCCAGCGGACCTTCCTTCCCGCGGCCTGCTGCCGGCTCTGCGGCCTCTTCCGCGT
CTTCGCCTTCGCCCTCAGACGAGTCGGATCTCCCTTTGGGCCGCCTCCCCGCATCGATACCGTCGACCTC
GAGGGAATTAATTCGAGCTCGGTACCTTTAAGACCAATGACTTACAAGGCAGCTGTAGATCTTAGCCACT
TTTTAAAAGAAAAGGGGGGACTGGAAGGGCTAATTCACTCCCAACGAAGACAAGATCTGCTTTTTGCTTG
TACTGGGTCTCTCTGGTTAGACCAGATCTGAGCCTGGGAGCTCTCTGGCTAACTAGGGAACCCACTGCTT
AAGCCTCAATAAAGCTTGCCTTGAGTGCTTCAAGTAGTGTGTGCCCGTCTGTTGTGTGACTCTGGTAACT
AGAGATCCCTCAGACCCTTTTAGTCAGTGTGGAAAATCTCTAGCAGCATCTAGAATTAATTCCGTGTATT
CTATAGTGTCACCTAAATCGTATGTGTATGATACATAAGGTTATGTATTAATTGTAGCCGCGTTCTAACG
ACAATATGTACAAGCCTAATTGTGTAGCATCTGGCTTACTGAAGCAGACCCTATCATCTCTCTCGTAAAC
TGCCGTCAGAGTCGGTTTGGTTGGACGAACCTTCTGAGTTTCTGGTAACGCCGTCCCGCACCCGGAAATG
GTCAGCGAACCAATCAGCAGGGTCATCGCTAGCCAGATCCTCTACGCCGGACGCATCGTGGCCGGCATCA
CCGGCGCCACAGGTGCGGTTGCTGGCGCCTATATCGCCGACATCACCGATGGGGAAGATCGGGCTCGCCA
CTTCGGGCTCATGAGCGCTTGTTTCGGCGTGGGTATGGTGGCAGGCCCCGTGGCCGGGGGACTGTTGGGC
GCCATCTCCTTGCATGCACCATTCCTTGCGGCGGCGGTGCTCAACGGCCTCAACCTACTACTGGGCTGCT
TCCTAATGCAGGAGTCGCATAAGGGAGAGCGTCGAATGGTGCACTCTCAGTACAATCTGCTCTGATGCCG
CATAGTTAAGCCAGCCCCGACACCCGCCAACACCCGCTGACGCGCCCTGACGGGCTTGTCTGCTCCCGGC
ATCCGCTTACAGACAAGCTGTGACCGTCTCCGGGAGCTGCATGTGTCAGAGGTTTTCACCGTCATCACCG
AAACGCGCGAGACGAAAGGGCCTCGTGATACGCCTATTTTTATAGGTTAATGTCATGATAATAATGGTTT
CTTAGACGTCAGGTGGCACTTTTCGGGGAAATGTGCGCGGAACCCCTATTTGTTTATTTTTCTAAATACA
TTCAAATATGTATCCGCTCATGAGACAATAACCCTGATAAATGCTTCAATAATATTGAAAAAGGAAGAGT
ATGAGTATTCAACATTTCCGTGTCGCCCTTATTCCCTTTTTTGCGGCATTTTGCCTTCCTGTTTTTGCTC
ACCCAGAAACGCTGGTGAAAGTAAAAGATGCTGAAGATCAGTTGGGTGCACGAGTGGGTTACATCGAACT
GGATCTCAACAGCGGTAAGATCCTTGAGAGTTTTCGCCCCGAAGAACGTTTTCCAATGATGAGCACTTTT
AAAGTTCTGCTATGTGGCGCGGTATTATCCCGTATTGACGCCGGGCAAGAGCAACTCGGTCGCCGCATAC
ACTATTCTCAGAATGACTTGGTTGAGTACTCACCAGTCACAGAAAAGCATCTTACGGATGGCATGACAGT
AAGAGAATTATGCAGTGCTGCCATAACCATGAGTGATAACACTGCGGCCAACTTACTTCTGACAACGATC
GGAGGACCGAAGGAGCTAACCGCTTTTTTGCACAACATGGGGGATCATGTAACTCGCCTTGATCGTTGGG
AACCGGAGCTGAATGAAGCCATACCAAACGACGAGCGTGACACCACGATGCCTGTAGCAATGGCAACAAC
GTTGCGCAAACTATTAACTGGCGAACTACTTACTCTAGCTTCCCGGCAACAATTAATAGACTGGATGGAG
GCGGATAAAGTTGCAGGACCACTTCTGCGCTCGGCCCTTCCGGCTGGCTGGTTTATTGCTGATAAATCTG
GAGCCGGTGAGCGTGGGTCTCGCGGTATCATTGCAGCACTGGGGCCAGATGGTAAGCCCTCCCGTATCGT
AGTTATCTACACGACGGGGAGTCAGGCAACTATGGATGAACGAAATAGACAGATCGCTGAGATAGGTGCC
TCACTGATTAAGCATTGGTAACTGTCAGACCAAGTTTACTCATATATACTTTAGATTGATTTAAAACTTC
ATTTTTAATTTAAAAGGATCTAGGTGAAGATCCTTTTTGATAATCTCATGACCAAAATCCCTTAACGTGA
GTTTTCGTTCCACTGAGCGTCAGACCCCGTAGAAAAGATCAAAGGATCTTCTTGAGATCCTTTTTTTCTG
CGCGTAATCTGCTGCTTGCAAACAAAAAAACCACCGCTACCAGCGGTGGTTTGTTTGCCGGATCAAGAGC
TACCAACTCTTTTTCCGAAGGTAACTGGCTTCAGCAGAGCGCAGATACCAAATACTGTTCTTCTAGTGTA
GCCGTAGTTAGGCCACCACTTCAAGAACTCTGTAGCACCGCCTACATACCTCGCTCTGCTAATCCTGTTA
CCAGTGGCTGCTGCCAGTGGCGATAAGTCGTGTCTTACCGGGTTGGACTCAAGACGATAGTTACCGGATA
AGGCGCAGCGGTCGGGCTGAACGGGGGGTTCGTGCACACAGCCCAGCTTGGAGCGAACGACCTACACCGA
ACTGAGATACCTACAGCGTGAGCTATGAGAAAGCGCCACGCTTCCCGAAGGGAGAAAGGCGGACAGGTAT
CCGGTAAGCGGCAGGGTCGGAACAGGAGAGCGCACGAGGGAGCTTCCAGGGGGAAACGCCTGGTATCTTT
ATAGTCCTGTCGGGTTTCGCCACCTCTGACTTGAGCGTCGATTTTTGTGATGCTCGTCAGGGGGGCGGAG
CCTATGGAAAAACGCCAGCAACGCGGCCTTTTTACGGTTCCTGGCCTTTTGCTGGCCTTTTGCTCACATG
TTCTTTCCTGCGTTATCCCCTGATTCTGTGGATAACCGTATTACCGCCTTTGAGTGAGCTGATACCGCTC
GCCGCAGCCGAACGACCGAGCGCAGCGAGTCAGTGAGCGAGGAAGCGGAAGAGCGCCCAATACGCAAACC
GCCTCTCCCCGCGCGTTGGCCGATTCATTAATGCAGCTGTGGAATGTGTGTCAGTTAGGGTGTGGAAAGT
CCCCAGGCTCCCCAGCAGGCAGAAGTATGCAAAGCATGCATCTCAATTAGTCAGCAACCAGGTGTGGAAA
GTCCCCAGGCTCCCCAGCAGGCAGAAGTATGCAAAGCATGCATCTCAATTAGTCAGCAACCATAGTCCCG
CCCCTAACTCC
Features (pLannotate 1.2.2; 39 found; start..end, strand, type, name):
    354..473     +  CDS            gpt (fragment): XGPT_ECOLI - Also known as gpp, gxu. Experimental evidence at protein level: Swiss-Prot protein existence level 1. Purine salvage pathway enzyme that catalyzes the transfer of the ribosyl-5-phosphate group from 5-phospho-alpha-D-ribose 1- diphosphate (PRPP) to the N9 position of the 6-oxopurines guanine and xanthine to form the corresponding ribonucleotides GMP (guanosine 5'- monophosphate) and XMP (xanthosine 5'-monophosphate), with the release of PPi. To a lesser extent, also acts on hypoxanthine (PubMed:9100006, PubMed:3886014). Does not ribophosphorylate adenine (PubMed:3886014). From Esch
    473..808     +  CDS            gpt (fragment): XGPT_ECOLI - Also known as gpp, gxu. Experimental evidence at protein level: Swiss-Prot protein existence level 1. Purine salvage pathway enzyme that catalyzes the transfer of the ribosyl-5-phosphate group from 5-phospho-alpha-D-ribose 1- diphosphate (PRPP) to the N9 position of the 6-oxopurines guanine and xanthine to form the corresponding ribonucleotides GMP (guanosine 5'- monophosphate) and XMP (xanthosine 5'-monophosphate), with the release of PPi. To a lesser extent, also acts on hypoxanthine (PubMed:9100006, PubMed:3886014). Does not ribophosphorylate adenine (PubMed:3886014). From Esch
    903..1208    +  CDS            frsA (fragment): FRSA_ECOLI - Also known as yafA. Experimental evidence at protein level: Swiss-Prot protein existence level 1. Catalyzes the hydrolysis of esters (PubMed:15808744). Displays esterase activity toward pNP-butyrate (PubMed:15808744). May stimulate mixed-acid fermentation by acting as a fermentation/respiration switch that down-regulates respiration and up- regulates fermentation rates (PubMed:15169777). From Escherichia coli (strain K12).
   1212..1286    +  CDS            small t antigen (fragment): SV40 (simian virus 40) small t antigen
   1288..1353    +  intron         small t intron: SV40 (simian virus 40) small t antigen intron
   1483..1503    +  CDS            SV40 NLS: nuclear localization signal of SV40 (simian virus 40) large T antigen
   1822..1905    +  CDS            large T antigen (fragment): large T antigen from SV40 (simian virus 40)
   1928..2062    +  polyA_signal   SV40 poly(A) signal: SV40 polyadenylation signal
   2229..2558    +  CDS            nef (fragment): NEF_HV1BR - Experimental evidence at protein level: Swiss-Prot protein existence level 1. Extracellular Nef protein targets CD4(+) T-lymphocytes for apoptosis by interacting with CXCR4 surface receptors (PubMed:14990729). From Human immunodeficiency virus type 1 group M subtype B (isolate BRU/LAI) (HIV-1).
   2606..2863    +  LTR            5' LTR (truncated): truncated 5' long terminal repeat (LTR) from HIV-1
   2910..3035    +  misc_feature   HIV-1 Ψ: packaging signal of human immunodeficiency virus type 1
   3019..3357    +  CDS            HIV-1 gag (fragment): gag protein from human immunodeficiency virus 1; gag
   3532..3765    +  misc_feature   RRE: The Rev response element (RRE) of HIV-1 allows for Rev-dependent mRNA export from the nucleus to the cytoplasm.
   4142..4242    +  CDS            Rev (fragment): human immunodeficiency virus 1 (HIV-1) Rev protein; rev; enhances nuclear export of unspliced and incompletely spliced viral mRNAs
   4279..4396    +  misc_feature   cPPT/CTS: central polypurine tract and central termination sequence of HIV-1
   4433..4466    -  misc_feature   MCS (fragment): pBluescript multiple cloning site
   4470..5648    +  promoter       EF-1α promoter: strong constitutive promoter for human elongation factor EF-1α
   5754..6071    +  CDS            KV5AB_MOUSE: Experimental evidence at protein level: Swiss-Prot protein existence level 1. From Mus musculus (Mouse).
   6117..6407    +  CDS            HVM44_MOUSE (fragment): Experimental evidence at protein level: Swiss-Prot protein existence level 1. From Mus musculus (Mouse).
   6669..6872    +  CDS            CD28 (fragment): CD28_HUMAN - Experimental evidence at protein level: Swiss-Prot protein existence level 1. Involved in T-cell activation, the induction of cell proliferation and cytokine production and promotion of T-cell survival. Enhances the production of IL4 and IL10 in T-cells in conjunction with TCR/CD3 ligation and CD40L costimulation (PubMed:8617933). Isoform 3 enhances CD40L-mediated activation of NF-kappa-B and kinases MAPK8 and PAK2 in T-cells (PubMed:15067037). From Homo sapiens (Human).
   7083..7313    +  CDS            HCST (fragment): HCST_HUMAN - Also known as DAP10, KAP10, PIK3AP. Experimental evidence at protein level: Swiss-Prot protein existence level 1. Transmembrane adapter protein which associates with KLRK1 to form an activation receptor KLRK1-HCST in lymphoid and myeloid cells; this receptor plays a major role in triggering cytotoxicity against target cells expressing cell surface ligands such as MHC class I chain- related MICA and MICB, and UL16-binding proteins (ULBPs); these ligands are up-regulated by stress conditions and pathological state such as viral infection and tumor transformation. Functions as dockin
   7227..7919    +  CDS            POLG_HCVBK (fragment): Experimental evidence at protein level: Swiss-Prot protein existence level 1. [RNA-directed RNA polymerase]: RNA-dependent RNA polymerase that performs primer-template recognition and RNA synthesis during viral replication. From Hepatitis C virus genotype 1b (isolate BK) (HCV).
   7860..8210    +  CDS            CD247 (fragment): CD3Z_HUMAN - Also known as CD3Z, T3Z, TCRZ. Experimental evidence at protein level: Swiss-Prot protein existence level 1. Part of the TCR-CD3 complex present on T-lymphocyte cell surface that plays an essential role in adaptive immune response. When antigen presenting cells (APCs) activate T-cell receptor (TCR), TCR- mediated signals are transmitted across the cell membrane by the CD3 chains CD3D, CD3E, CD3G and CD3Z. All CD3 chains contain immunoreceptor tyrosine-based activation motifs (ITAMs) in their cytoplasmic domain. Upon TCR engagement, these motifs become phosphorylated by Src family
   8214..8921    +  CDS            mCherry: mCherry is a basic (constitutively fluorescent) red fluorescent protein published in 2004, derived from Discosoma sp.. It is reported to be a very rapidly-maturing monomer with low acid sensitivity.
   8935..8965    +  misc_feature   MCS (fragment): pUC18/19 multiple cloning site
   8966..8984    +  misc_feature   MCS (fragment): pBluescript multiple cloning site
   8984..9572    +  misc_feature   WPRE: woodchuck hepatitis virus posttranscriptional regulatory element
   9573..9595    +  misc_feature   MCS (fragment): pBluescript multiple cloning site
   9612..9680    +  CDS            nef (fragment): NEF_HV1Z2 - Experimental evidence at protein level: Swiss-Prot protein existence level 1. Extracellular Nef protein targets CD4(+) T-lymphocytes for apoptosis by interacting with CXCR4 surface receptors. From Human immunodeficiency virus type 1 group M subtype D (isolate Z2/CDC-Z34) (HIV-1).
   9682..9915    +  LTR            3' LTR (ΔU3): self-inactivating 3' long terminal repeat (LTR) from HIV-1
   9940..9958    -  promoter       SP6 promoter: promoter for bacteriophage SP6 RNA polymerase
  10186..10465   +  CDS            TcR (fragment): tetracycline efflux protein; tet; confers resistance to tetracycline
  10466..10514   -  misc_feature   bom (fragment): basis of mobility region from pBR322
  10616..10651   -  CDS            rop (fragment): Rop protein, which maintains plasmids at low copy number; rop
  10746..10850   +  promoter       AmpR promoter: bla
  10851..11711   +  CDS            AmpR: β-lactamase; bla; confers resistance to ampicillin, carbenicillin, and related antibiotics
  11882..12470   +  rep_origin     ori: high-copy-number ColE1/pMB1/pBR322/pUC origin of replication
  12653..12709   +  CDS            lacI (fragment): lac repressor; lacI; The lac repressor binds to the lac operator to inhibit transcription in E. coli. This inhibition can be relieved by adding lactose or isopropyl-β-D-thiogalactopyranoside (IPTG).
  12716..154     +  promoter       SV40 promoter (across the origin): SV40 enhancer and early promoter
