[The description below was written by a language model from this plasmid's Addgene catalogue record and pLannotate feature annotations shown in this document.]
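Description:
pHR-OFF VIPER CAR (anti-CD19)-candidate (c+iii) is a lentiviral transfer plasmid built on the pHR backbone for delivering a drug-gated anti-CD19 chimeric antigen receptor design into human cells. It is propagated in E. coli through a ColE1/pUC-type origin with ampicillin selection (AmpR). The HIV-1-derived transfer region comprises a truncated 5' LTR, the Ψ packaging signal with a gag fragment, the RRE for Rev-dependent export of the genomic RNA, the cPPT/CTS, a WPRE downstream of the payload, and a self-inactivating ΔU3 3' LTR. Outside the LTRs the backbone carries legacy remnants, including an SV40 promoter, gpt fragments and SV40 small t/poly(A) sequences. The catalogue lists a total size of 12,241 bp, whereas the sequenced record annotated here is 12,891 nt.

The payload is driven by the constitutive human EF-1α promoter and encodes two polypeptides separated by a P2A self-cleaving peptide. The first is a mouse-derived anti-CD19 scFv (light and heavy variable domains) joined to a CD28 segment and a "peptide" element that the record does not define further. The second consists of a DAP10 (HCST) portion fused to hepatitis C virus NS3 protease carrying the S139A substitution, which alters the catalytic serine, followed by the CD3ζ signalling domain and mCherry, which marks transduced cells with red fluorescence. Splitting antigen recognition and CD3ζ signalling between two chains suggests that the receptor depends on association between the peptide and the NS3 domain, and that an NS3-binding drug would provide the "OFF" control. The record does not state this mechanism explicitly. It is one of several candidate architectures tested while developing multiplexed drug-gated CAR circuits.
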