Addgene plasmid #192122: pHR-OFF VIPER CAR (anti-CD19)-candidate (c+iii)
Purpose: Lentiviral deliviery of OFF VIPER CAR (anti-CD19)-candidate design(c+iii)
Depositing lab: Wilson Wong. Depositing organization: Boston University Main Campus. Publication: High-performance multiplex drug-gated CAR circuits. Li HS, Wong NM, Tague E, Ngo JT, Khalil AS, Wong WW. Cancer Cell. 2022 Aug 26. pii: S1535-6108(22)00372-5. doi: 10.1016/j.ccell.2022.08.008. PubMed 36084652.
Backbone
  Vector backbone: pHR
  Backbone size w/o insert (bp): 8440
  Total vector size (bp): 12241
  Vector type: Lentiviral
Growth in bacteria
  Bacterial resistance: Ampicillin, 100 μg/mL
  Growth temperature: 37°C
  Growth strain: NEB Stable
  Copy number: Unknown
Gene/Insert
  Gene/Insert name: pEF1a-anti-CD19scFV_CD28_peptide_P2A_DAP10_NS3(s139a)_CD3z-mCherry
  Species: H. sapiens (human)
  Insert size (bp): 4460
  Cloning method: Gibson Cloning
  Sequencing primers: 5′ CAGTGCAGGGGAAAGAATAGTAGAC; 3′ CATAGCGTAAAAGGAGCAACA
Terms and licenses: Academic/Nonprofit Terms; Industry Terms: Not Available to Industry
How to cite: pHR-OFF VIPER CAR (anti-CD19)-candidate (c+iii) was a gift from Wilson Wong (Addgene plasmid # 192122 ; http://n2t.net/addgene:192122 ; RRID:Addgene_192122)
