>Addgene plasmid #192122 | pHR-OFF VIPER CAR (anti-CD19)-candidate (c+iii) | depositor partial sequence | sequence record 377861 | pHR-pEF1a-anti-CD19scFV_CD28_peptide_P2A_DAP10_NS3(s139a)_CD3z-mCherry
CGTGAGGCTCCGGTGCCCGTCAGTGGGCAGAGCGCACATCGCCCACAGTCCCCGAGAAGTTGGGGGGAGG
GGTCGGCAATTGAACCGGTGCCTAGAGAAGGTGGCGCGGGGTAAACTGGGAAAGTGATGTCGTGTACTGG
CTCCGCCTTTTTCCCGAGGGTGGGGGAGAACCGTATATAAGTGCAGTAGTCGCCGTGAACGTTCTTTTTC
GCAACGGGTTTGCCGCCAGAACACAGGTAAGTGCCGTGTGTGGTTCCCGCGGGCCTGGCCTCTTTACGGG
TTATGGCCCTTGCGTGCCTTGAATTACTTCCACCTGGCTGCAGTACGTGATTCTTGATCCCGAGCTTCGG
GTTGGAAGTGGGTGGGAGAGTTCGAGGCCTTGCGCTTAAGGAGCCCCTTCGCCTCGTGCTTGAGTTGAGG
CCTGGCCTGGGCGCTGGGGCCGCCGCGTGCGAATCTGGTGGCACCTTCGCGCCTGTCTCGCTGCTTTCGA
TAAGTCTCTAGCCATTTAAAATTTTTGATGACCTGCTGCGACGCTTTTTTTCTGGCAAGATAGTCTTGTA
AATGCGGGCCAAGATCTGCACACTGGTATTTCGGTTTTTGGGGCCGCGGGCGGCGACGGGGCCCGTGCGT
CCCAGCGCACATGTTCGGCGAGGCGGGGCCTGCGAGCGCGGCCACCGAGAATCGGACGGGGGTAGTCTCA
AGCTGGCCGGCCTGCTCTGGTGCCTGGCCTCGCGCCGCCGTGTATCGCCCCGCCCTGGGCGGCAAGGCTG
GCCCGGTCGGCACCAGTTGCGTGAGCGGAAAGATGGCCGCTTCCCGGCCCTGCTGCAGGGAGCTCAAAAT
GGAGGACGCGGCGCTCGGGAGAGCGGGCGGGTGAGTCACCCACACAAAGGAAAAGGGCCTTTCCGTCCTC
AGCCGTCGCTTCATGTGACTCCACGGAGTACCGGGCGCCGTCCAGGCACCTCGATTAGTTCTCGAGCTTT
TGGAGTACGTCGTCTTTAGGTTGGGGGGAGGGGTTTTATGCGATGGAGTTTCCCCACACTGAGTGGGTGG
AGACTGAAGTTAGGCCAGCTTGGCACTTGATGTAATTCTCCTTGGAATTTGCCCTTTTTGAGTTTGGATC
TTGGTTCATTCTCAAGCCTCAGACAGTGGTTCAAAGTTTTTTTCTTCCATTTCAGGTGTCGTGAGGGGAT
CTGGAGCTCTCGAGAATTCTCACGCGTGCCGCCACCATGGCCTTACCAGTGACCGCCTTGCTCCTGCCGC
TGGCCTTGCTGCTCCACGCCGCCAGGCCGGACATCCAGATGACACAGACTACATCCTCCCTGTCTGCCTC
TCTGGGAGACAGAGTCACCATCAGTTGCAGGGCAAGTCAGGACATTAGTAAATATTTAAATTGGTATCAG
CAGAAACCAGATGGAACTGTTAAACTCCTGATCTACCATACATCAAGATTACACTCAGGAGTCCCATCAA
GGTTCAGTGGCAGTGGGTCTGGAACAGATTATTCTCTCACCATTAGCAACCTGGAGCAAGAAGATATTGC
CACTTACTTTTGCCAACAGGGTAATACGCTTCCGTACACGTTCGGAGGCGGCACCAAGCTGGAGATCACA
GGTGGCGGTGGCTCGGGCGGTGGTGGGTCGGGTGGCGGCGGATCTGAGGTGAAACTGCAGGAGTCAGGAC
CTGGCCTGGTGGCGCCCTCACAGAGCCTGTCCGTCACATGCACTGTCTCAGGGGTCTCATTACCCGACTA
TGGTGTAAGCTGGATTCGCCAGCCTCCACGAAAGGGTCTGGAGTGGCTGGGAGTAATATGGGGTAGTGAA
ACCACATACTATAATTCAGCTCTCAAATCCAGACTGACCATCATCAAGGACAACTCCAAGAGCCAAGTTT
TCTTAAAAATGAACAGTCTGCAAACTGATGACACAGCCATTTACTACTGTGCCAAACATTATTACTACGG
TGGTAGCTATGCTATGGACTACTGGGGCCAAGGAACCTCAGTCACCGTCTCCTCAGGGAAGCCTATCCCG
AACCCTCTGTTGGGTCTCGATAGTACCAATGGGGCCGCAACCACGACGCCAGCGCCGCGACCACCAACAC
CGGCGCCCACCATCGCGTTGCAGCCCCTGTCCCTGCGCCCAGAGGCGTGCCGGCCAGCGGCGGGGGGCGC
AGTGCACACGAGGGGGCTGGACTTCGCCTGTGATTTTTGGGTGCTGGTGGTGGTTGGTGGAGTCCTGGCT
TGCTATAGCTTGCTAGTAACAGTGGCCTTTATTATTTTCTGGGTGAGGAGTAAGAGGAGCAGGCTCCTGC
ACAGTGACTACATGAACATGACTCCCCGCCGCCCCGGGCCCACCCGCAAGCATTACCAGCCCTATGCCCC
ACCACGCGACTTCGCAGCCTATCGCTCCGGGGGTACCGAATTCAGCGGGTCAGGCGGATCTGGAAGTGGT
GGTGGAGAACTTGATGAATTGGTATACTTACTAGATGGGCCAGGTTATGACCCTATACATTGCGATGTAG
TGACAAGGGGCGGCAGCCACCTTTTCAATTTTGGAAGCGGAGCTACTAACTTCAGCCTGCTGAAGCAGGC
TGGAGACGTGGAGGAGAACCCTGGACCTATGATTCATCTTGGTCACATCCTCTTCTTGCTGCTGTTGCCA
GTTGCTGCCGCACAAACAACCCCAGGTGAGAGGTCAAGTCTTCCCGCCTTCTATCCGGGCACAAGCGGGA
GTTGTAGTGGGTGTGGATCTTTGTCCCTTCCTATATACATCTGGGCTCCTCTGGCTGGCACTTGCGGAGT
GCTTCTGCTGAGTCTGGTTATTACCGGTTCTGTTGTTATTGTTGGTAGAATTATTTTATCTGGTAGTGGT
AGTATCACGGCCTACTCCCAACAGACGCGGGGCCTACTTGGTTGCATCATCACTAGCCTCACAGGCCGGG
ACAAGAACCAGGTCGAAGGGGAGGTTCAAGTGGTTTCTACCGCAACACAATCTTTCCTGGCGACCTGCGT
CAACGGCGTGTGCTGGACTGTCTACCATGGCGCTGGCTCGAAGACCCTAGCCGGTCCAAAAGGTCCAATC
ACCCAAATGTACACCAATGTAGACCAGGACCTCGTCGGCTGGCAGGCGCCTCCAGGGGCGCGCTCCTTGA
CACCATGCACCTGTGGCAGCTCGGACCTTTACTTGGTCACGAGACATGCTGATGTCATTCCGGTGCGCCG
GCGAGGCGACAGCAGGGGAAGTCTACTCTCCCCCAGGCCCGTCTCCTACCTGAAAGGCTCCGCAGGTGGT
CCATTGCTTTGCCCTTCGGGGCACGCTGTGGGCATCTTCCGGGCTGCTGTGTGCACCCGGGGGGTCGCGA
AGGCGGTGGACTTCGTGCCCGTTGAGTCTATGGAAACTACCATGCGGTCTAGAGTGAAGTTCAGCAGGAG
CGCAGACGCCCCCGCGTACAAGCAGGGCCAGAACCAGCTCTATAACGAGCTCAATCTAGGACGAAGAGAG
GAGTACGATGTTTTGGACAAGAGACGTGGCCGGGACCCTGAGATGGGGGGAAAGCCGAGAAGGAAGAACC
CTCAGGAAGGCCTGTACAATGAACTGCAGAAAGATAAGATGGCGGAGGCCTACAGTGAGATTGGGATGAA
AGGCGAGCGCCGGAGGGGCAAGGGGCACGATGGCCTTTACCAGGGTCTCAGTACAGCCACCAAGGACACC
TACGACGCCCTTCACATGCAGGCCCTGCCCCCTCGCGGCATGGTGAGCAAGGGCGAGGAGGATAACATGG
CCATCATCAAGGAGTTCATGCGCTTCAAGGTGCACATGGAGGGCTCCGTGAACGGCCACGAGTTCGAGAT
CGAGGGCGAGGGCGAGGGCCGCCCCTACGAGGGCACCCAGACCGCCAAGCTGAAGGTGACCAAGGGTGGC
CCCCTGCCCTTCGCCTGGGACATCCTGTCCCCTCAGTTCATGTACGGCTCCAAGGCCTACGTGAAGCACC
CCGCCGACATCCCCGACTACTTGAAGCTGTCCTTCCCCGAGGGCTTCAAGTGGGAGCGCGTGATGAACTT
CGAGGACGGCGGCGTGGTGACCGTGACCCAGGACTCCTCCCTGCAGGACGGCGAGTTCATCTACAAGGTG
AAGCTGCGCGGCACCAACTTCCCCTCCGACGGCCCCGTAATGCAGAAGAAGACCATGGGCTGGGAGGCCT
CCTCCGAGCGGATGTACCCCGAGGACGGCGCCCTGAAGGGCGAGATCAAGCAGAGGCTGAAGCTGAAGGA
CGGCGGCCACTACGACGCTGAGGTCAAGACCACCTACAAGGCCAAGAAGCCCGTGCAGCTGCCCGGCGCC
TACAACGTCAACATCAAGTTGGACATCACCTCCCACAACGAGGACTACACCATCGTGGAACAGTACGAAC
GCGCCGAGGGCCGCCACTCCACCGGCGGCATGGACGAGCTGTACAAGTAA
